>Addgene plasmid #140028 | XLone-BSD NFIL3 T2A Puro | addgene full sequence | sequence record 275842 | Addgene NGS Result
ATCACCTCGAGTTTACTCCCTATCAGTGATAGAGAACGTATGAAGAGTTTACTCCCTATCAGTGATAGAG
AACGTATGCAGACTTTACTCCCTATCAGTGATAGAGAACGTATAAGGAGTTTACTCCCTATCAGTGATAG
AGAACGTATGACCAGTTTACTCCCTATCAGTGATAGAGAACGTATCTACAGTTTACTCCCTATCAGTGAT
AGAGAACGTATATCCAGTTTACTCCCTATCAGTGATAGAGAACGTATAAGCTTTGCTTATGTAAACCAGG
GCGCCTATAAAAGAGTGCTGATTTTTTGAGTAAACTTCAATTCCACAACACTTTTGTCTTATACCAACTT
TCCGTACCACTTCCTACCCTCGTAAAGGTACCGCCACCATGCAGCTGAGAAAAATGCAGACCGTCAAAAA
GGAGCAGGCGTCTCTTGATGCCAGTAGCAATGTGGACAAGATGATGGTCCTTAATTCTGCTTTAACGGAA
GTGTCAGAAGACTCCACAACAGGTGAGGAGCTGCTTCTCAGTGAAGGAAGTGTGGGGAAGAACAAATCTT
CTGCATGTCGGAGGAAACGGGAATTCATTCCTGATGAAAAGAAAGATGCTATGTATTGGGAAAAAAGGCG
GAAAAATAATGAAGCTGCCAAAAGATCTCGTGAGAAGCGTCGACTGAATGACCTGGTTTTAGAGAACAAA
CTAATTGCACTGGGAGAAGAAAACGCCACTTTAAAAGCTGAGCTGCTTTCACTAAAATTAAAGTTTGGTT
TAATTAGCTCCACAGCATATGCTCAAGAGATTCAGAAACTCAGTAATTCTACAGCTGTGTACTTTCAAGA
TTACCAGACTTCCAAATCCAATGTGAGTTCATTTGTGGACGAGCACGAACCCTCGATGGTGTCAAGTAGT
TGTATTTCTGTCATTAAACACTCTCCACAAAGCTCGCTGTCCGATGTTTCAGAAGTGTCCTCAGTAGAAC
ACACGCAGGAGAGCTCTGTGCAGGGAAGCTGCAGAAGTCCTGAAAACAAGTTCCAGATTATCAAGCAAGA
GCCGATGGAATTAGAGAGCTACACAAGGGAGCCAAGAGATGACCGAGGCTCTTACACAGCGTCCATCTAT
CAAAACTATATGGGGAATTCTTTCTCTGGGTACTCACACTCTCCCCCACTACTGCAAGTCAACCGATCCT
CCAGCAACTCCCCGAGAACGTCGGAAACTGATGATGGTGTGGTAGGAAAGTCATCTGATGGAGAAGACGA
GCAACAGGTCCCCAAGGGCCCCATCCATTCTCCAGTTGAACTCAAGCATGTGCATGCAACTGTGGTTAAA
GTTCCAGAAGTGAATTCCTCTGCCTTGCCACACAAGCTCCGGATCAAAGCCAAAGCCATGCAGATCAAAG
TAGAAGCCTTTGATAATGAATTTGAGGCCACGCAAAAACTTTCCTCACCTATTGACATGACATCTAAAAG
ACATTTCGAACTCGAAAAGCATAGTGCCCCAAGTATGGTACATTCTTCTCTTACTCCTTTCTCAGTGCAA
GTGACTAACATTCAAGATTGGTCTCTCAAATCGGAGCACTGGCATCAAAAAGAACTGAGTGGCAAAACTC
AGAATAGTTTCAAAACTGGAGTTGTTGAAATGAAAGACAGTGGCTACAAAGTTTCTGACCCAGAGAACTT
GTATTTGAAGCAGGGGATAGCAAACTTATCTGCAGAGGTTGTCTCACTCAAGAGACTTATAGCCACACAA
CCAATCTCTGCTTCAGACTCTGGGGCTAGCGGCAGCGGAGAGGGCAGAGGAAGTCTTCTAACATGCGGTG
ACGTGGAGGAGAATCCCGGCCCTAGGCTCGAGATGACCGAGTACAAGCCCACGGTGCGCCTCGCCACCCG
CGACGACGTCCCCAGGGCCGTACGCACCCTCGCCGCCGCGTTCGCCGACTACCCCGCCACGCGCCACACC
GTCGATCCGGACCGCCACATCGAGCGGGTCACCGAGCTGCAAGAACTCTTCCTCACGCGCGTCGGGCTCG
ACATCGGCAAGGTGTGGGTCGCGGACGACGGCGCCGCGGTGGCGGTCTGGACCACGCCGGAGAGCGTCGA
AGCGGGGGCGGTGTTCGCCGAGATCGGCCCGCGCATGGCCGAGTTGAGCGGTTCCCGGCTGGCCGCGCAG
CAACAGATGGAAGGCCTCCTGGCGCCGCACCGGCCCAAGGAGCCCGCGTGGTTCCTGGCCACCGTCGGCG
TCTCGCCCGACCACCAGGGCAAGGGTCTGGGCAGCGCCGTCGTGCTCCCCGGAGTGGAGGCGGCCGAGCG
CGCCGGGGTGCCCGCCTTCCTGGAGACCTCCGCGCCCCGCAACCTCCCCTTCTACGAGCGGCTCGGCTTC
ACCGTCACCGCCGACGTCGAGGTGCCCGAAGGACCGCGCACCTGGTGCATGACCCGCAAGCCCGGTGCCT
GATCTAGAGGGCCCGTTTAACTAGTAGACCACCTCCCCTGCGAGCTAAGCTGGACAGCCAATGACGGGTA
AGAGAGTGACATTTTTCACTAACCTAAGACAGGAGGGCCGTCAGAGCTACTGCCTAATCCAAAGACGGGT
AAAAGTGATAAAAATGTATCACTCCAACCTAAGACAGGCGCAGCTTCCGAGGGATTTGAGATCCAGACAT
GATAAGATACATTGATGAGTTTGGACAAACCAAAACTAGAATGCAGTGAAAAAAATGCCTTATTTGTGAA
ATTTGTGATGCTATTGCCTTATTTGTAACCATTATAAGCTGCAATAAACAAGTTTGATATCTATAACAAG
AAAATATATATATAATAAGTTATCACGTAAGTAGAACATGAAATAACAATATAATTATCGTATGAGTTAA
ATCTTAAAAGTCACGTAAAAGATAATCATGCGTCATTTTGACTCACGCGGTCGTTATAGTTCAAAATCAG
TGACACTTACCGCATTGACAAGCACGCCTCACGGGAGCTCCAAGCGGCGACTGAGATGTCCTAAATGCAC
AGCGACGGATTCGCGCTATTTAGAAAGAGAGAGCAATATTTCAAGAATGCATGCGTCAATTTTACGCAGA
CTATCTTTCTAGGGTTAAGAATTCACTGGCCGTCGTTTTACAACGTCGTGACTGGGAAAACCCTGGCGTT
ACCCAACTTAATCGCCTTGCAGCACATCCCCCTTTCGCCAGCTGGCGTAATAGCGAAGAGGCCCGCACCG
ATCGCCCTTCCCAACAGTTGCGCAGCCTGAATGGCGAATGGCGCCTGATGCGGTATTTTCTCCTTACGCA
TCTGTGCGGTATTTCACACCGCATATGGTGCACTCTCAGTACAATCTGCTCTGATGCCGCATAGTTAAGC
CAGCCCCGACACCCGCCAACACCCGCTGACGCGCCCTGACGGGCTTGTCTGCTCCCGGCATCCGCTTACA
GACAAGCTGTGACCGTCTCCGGGAGCTGCATGTGTCAGAGGTTTTCACCGTCATCACCGAAACGCGCGAG
ACGAAAGGGCCTCGTGATACGCCTATTTTTATAGGTTAATGTCATGATAATAATGGTTTCTTAGACGTCA
GGTGGCACTTTTCGGGGAAATGTGCGCGGAACCCCTATTTGTTTATTTTTCTAAATACATTCAAATATGT
ATCCGCTCATGAGACAATAACCCTGATAAATGCTTCAATAATATTGAAAAAGGAAGAGTATGAGTATTCA
ACATTTCCGTGTCGCCCTTATTCCCTTTTTTGCGGCATTTTGCCTTCCTGTTTTTGCTCACCCAGAAACG
CTGGTGAAAGTAAAAGATGCTGAAGATCAGTTGGGTGCACGAGTGGGTTACATCGAACTGGATCTCAACA
GCGGTAAGATCCTTGAGAGTTTTCGCCCCGAAGAACGTTTTCCAATGATGAGCACTTTTAAAGTTCTGCT
ATGTGGCGCGGTATTATCCCGTATTGACGCCGGGCAAGAGCAACTCGGTCGCCGCATACACTATTCTCAG
AATGACTTGGTTGAGTACTCACCAGTCACAGAAAAGCATCTTACGGATGGCATGACAGTAAGAGAATTAT
GCAGTGCTGCCATAACCATGAGTGATAACACTGCGGCCAACTTACTTCTGACAACGATCGGAGGACCGAA
GGAGCTAACCGCTTTTTTGCACAACATGGGGGATCATGTAACTCGCCTTGATCGTTGGGAACCGGAGCTG
AATGAAGCCATACCAAACGACGAGCGTGACACCACGATGCCTGTAGCAATGGCAACAACGTTGCGCAAAC
TATTAACTGGCGAACTACTTACTCTAGCTTCCCGGCAACAATTAATAGACTGGATGGAGGCGGATAAAGT
TGCAGGACCACTTCTGCGCTCGGCCCTTCCGGCTGGCTGGTTTATTGCTGATAAATCTGGAGCCGGTGAG
CGTGGGTCTCGCGGTATCATTGCAGCACTGGGGCCAGATGGTAAGCCCTCCCGTATCGTAGTTATCTACA
CGACGGGGAGTCAGGCAACTATGGATGAACGAAATAGACAGATCGCTGAGATAGGTGCCTCACTGATTAA
GCATTGGTAACTGTCAGACCAAGTTTACTCATATATACTTTAGATTGATTTAAAACTTCATTTTTAATTT
AAAAGGATCTAGGTGAAGATCCTTTTTGATAATCTCATGACCAAAATCCCTTAACGTGAGTTTTCGTTCC
ACTGAGCGTCAGACCCCGTAGAAAAGATCAAAGGATCTTCTTGAGATCCTTTTTTTCTGCGCGTAATCTG
CTGCTTGCAAACAAAAAAACCACCGCTACCAGCGGTGGTTTGTTTGCCGGATCAAGAGCTACCAACTCTT
TTTCCGAAGGTAACTGGCTTCAGCAGAGCGCAGATACCAAATACTGTTCTTCTAGTGTAGCCGTAGTTAG
GCCACCACTTCAAGAACTCTGTAGCACCGCCTACATACCTCGCTCTGCTAATCCTGTTACCAGTGGCTGC
TGCCAGTGGCGATAAGTCGTGTCTTACCGGGTTGGACTCAAGACGATAGTTACCGGATAAGGCGCAGCGG
TCGGGCTGAACGGGGGGTTCGTGCACACAGCCCAGCTTGGAGCGAACGACCTACACCGAACTGAGATACC
TACAGCGTGAGCTATGAGAAAGCGCCACGCTTCCCGAAGGGAGAAAGGCGGACAGGTATCCGGTAAGCGG
CAGGGTCGGAACAGGAGAGCGCACGAGGGAGCTTCCAGGGGGAAACGCCTGGTATCTTTATAGTCCTGTC
GGGTTTCGCCACCTCTGACTTGAGCGTCGATTTTTGTGATGCTCGTCAGGGGGGCGGAGCCTATGGAAAA
ACGCCAGCAACGCGGCCTTTTTACGGTTCCTGGCCTTTTGCTGGCCTTTTGCTCACATGTTCTTTCCTGC
GTTATCCCCTGATTCTGTGGATAACCGTATTACCGCCTTTGAGTGAGCTGATACCGCTCGCCGCAGCCGA
ACGACCGAGCGCAGCGAGTCAGTGAGCGAGGAAGCGGAAGAGCGCCCAATACGCAAACCGCCTCTCCCCG
CGCGTTGGCCGATTCATTAATGCAGCTGGCACGACAGGTTTCCCGACTGGAAAGCGGGCAGTGAGCGCAA
CGCAATTAATGTGAGTTAGCTCACTCATTAGGCACCCCAGGCTTTACACTTTATGCTTCCGGCTCGTATG
TTGTGTGGAATTGTGAGCGGATAACAATTTCACACAGGAAACAGCTATGACCATGATTACGCCAAGGTCG
ACTTAACCCTAGAAAGATAATCATATTGTGACGTACGTTAAAGATAATCATGCGTAAAATTGACGCATGT
GTTTTATCGGTCTGTATATCGAGGTTTATTTATTAATTTGAATAGATATTAAGTTTTATTATATTTACAC
TTACATACTAATAATAAATTCAACAAACAATTTATTTATGTTTATTTATTTATTAAAAAAAAACAAAAAC
TCAAAATTTCTTCTATAAAGTAACAAAACTTTTAGCAGTGAAAAAAATGCTTTATTTGTGAAATTTGTGA
TGCTATTGCTTTATTTGTAACCATTATAAGCTGCAATAAACAAGTTAACAACAACAATTGCATTCATTTT
ATGTTTCAGGTTCAGGGGGAGGTGTGGGAGGTTTTTTAAAGCAAGTAAAACCTCTACAAATGTGGTATGG
CTGATTATGATCCTCTGGAGATTTAGCCCTCCCACACATAACCAGAGGGCAGCAATTCACGAATCCCAAC
TGCCGTCGGCTGTCCATCACTGTCCTTCACTATGGCTTTGATCCCAGGATGCAGATCGAGAAGCACCTGT
CGGCACCGTCCGCAGGGGCTCAAGATGCCCCTGTTCTCATTTCCGATCGCGACGATACAAGTCAGGTTGC
CAGCTGCCGCAGCAGCAGCAGTGCCCAGCACCACGAGTTCTGCACAAGGTCCCCCAGTAAAATGATATAC
ATTGACACCAGTGAAGATGCGGCCGTCGCTAGAGAGAGCTGCGCTGGCGACGCTGTAGTCTTCAGAGATG
GGGATGCTGTTGATTGTAGCCGTTGCTCTTTCAATGAGGGTGGATTCTTCTTGAGACAAAGGCTTGGCCA
TGGGGCCGGGGTTCTCCTCCACGTCGCCGGCCTGCTTCAGCAGGCTGAAGTTGGTGGCGCCGCTGCCCCC
GGGGAGCATGTCAAGGTCAAAATCGTCAAGAGCGTCAGCAGGCAGCATATCAAGGTCAAAGTCGTCAAGG
GCATCGGCTGGGAGCATGTCTAAGTCAAAATCGTCAAGGGCGTCGGTCGGCCCGCCGCTTTCGCACTTTA
GCTGTTTCTCCAGGCCACATATGATTAGTTCCAGGCCGAAAAGGAAGGCAGGTTCGGCTCCCTGCCGGTC
GAACAGCTCAATTGCTTGTTTCAGAAGTGGGGGCATAGAATCGGTGGTAGGTGTCTCTCTTTCCTCTTTT
GCTACTTGATGCTCCTGTTCCTCCAATACGCAGCCCAGTGTAAAGTGGCCCACGGCGGACAGAGCGTACA
GTGCGTTCTCCAGGGAGAAGCCTTGCTGACACAGGAACGCGAGCTGATTTTCCAGGGTTTCGTACTGTTT
CTCTGTTGGGCGGGTGCCGAGATGCACTTTAGCCCCGTCGCGATGTGAGAGGAGAGCACAGCGGTATGAC
TTGGCGTTGTTCCGCAGAAAGTCTTGCCATGACTCGCCTTCCAGGGGGCAGGAGTGGGTATGATGCCTGT
CCAGCATCTCGATTGGCAGGGCATCGAGCAGGGCCCGCTTGTTCTTCACGTGCCAGTACAGGGTAGGCTG
CTCAACTCCCAGCTTTTGAGCGAGTTTCCTTGTCGTCAGGCCTTCGATACCGACTCCATTGAGTAATTCC
AGAGCAGAGTTTATGACTTTGCTCTTGTCCAGTCTAGACATCTTATCGTCATCGTCTTTGTAATCCATGG
TGGCGGATCCCGCGTCACGACACCTGTGTTCTGGCGGCAAACCCGTTGCGAAAAAGAACGTTCACGGCGA
CTACTGCACTTATATACGGTTCTCCCCCACCCTCGGGAAAAAGGCGGAGCCAGTACACGACATCACTTTC
CCAGTTTACCCCGCGCCACCTTCTCTAGGCACCGGTTCAATTGCCGACCCCTCCCCCCAACTTCTCGGGG
ACTGTGGGCGATGTGCGCTCTGCCCACTGACGGGCACCGGAGCCACTCGAGTGGAATT
Features (pLannotate 1.2.2; 20 found; start..end, strand, type, name):
      9..376     +  promoter       TRE3GS promoter: 3rd-generation Tet-responsive promoter that can be activated by binding of Tet-On® 3G, modified to eliminate binding sites for endogenous mammalian transcription factors
    389..1774    +  CDS            NFIL3: NFIL3_HUMAN - Also known as E4BP4, IL3BP1. Experimental evidence at protein level: Swiss-Prot protein existence level 1. Acts as a transcriptional regulator that recognizes and binds to the sequence 5'-[GA]TTA[CT]GTAA[CT]-3', a sequence present in many cellular and viral promoters. Represses transcription from promoters with activating transcription factor (ATF) sites. Represses promoter activity in osteoblasts (By similarity). Represses transcriptional activity of PER1 (By similarity). Represses transcriptional activity of PER2 via the B-site on the promoter (By similarity). Activates transcr
   1853..2452    +  CDS            PuroR: puromycin N-acetyltransferase; pac from Streptomyces alboniger; confers resistance to puromycin
   2650..2784    -  polyA_signal   SV40 poly(A) signal: SV40 polyadenylation signal
   3101..3258    +  CDS            lacZα (fragment): LacZα fragment of β-galactosidase; lacZ fragment
   3264..3363    -  misc_feature   bom (fragment): basis of mobility region from pBR322
   3465..3500    -  CDS            rop (fragment): Rop protein, which maintains plasmids at low copy number; rop
   3595..3699    +  promoter       AmpR promoter: bla
   3700..4560    +  CDS            AmpR: β-lactamase; bla; confers resistance to ampicillin, carbenicillin, and related antibiotics
   4731..5319    +  rep_origin     ori: high-copy-number ColE1/pMB1/pBR322/pUC origin of replication
   5502..5594    +  CDS            lacI (fragment): lac repressor; lacI; The lac repressor binds to the lac operator to inhibit transcription in E. coli. This inhibition can be relieved by adding lactose or isopropyl-β-D-thiogalactopyranoside (IPTG).
   5607..5628    +  protein_bind   CAP binding site: CAP binding activates transcription in the presence of cAMP. E. coli catabolite activator protein
   5643..5673    +  promoter       lac promoter: promoter for the E. coli lac operon
   5681..5697    +  protein_bind   lac operator: The lac repressor binds to the lac operator to inhibit transcription in E. coli. This inhibition can be relieved by adding lactose or isopropyl-β-D-thiogalactopyranoside (IPTG). lac repressor encoded by lacI
   5985..6066    -  polyA_signal   SV40 poly(A) signal: SV40 polyadenylation signal
   6089..6172    -  CDS            large T antigen (fragment): large T antigen from SV40 (simian virus 40)
   6183..6581    -  CDS            BSD: blasticidin S deaminase; Aspergillus terreus BSD; confers resistance to blasticidin
   6654..6764    -  CDS            VP48: 3 tandem repeats of the minimal activation domain of herpes simplex virus VP16 (Cheng et al., 2013)
   6694..7391    -  CDS            rtTA3 (fragment): reverse tetracycline transactivator 3 activates expression from Tet-responsive promoters in the presence of doxycycline
   7444..7655    -  promoter       EF-1α core promoter: core promoter for human elongation factor EF-1α
