[The description below was written by a language model from this plasmid's Addgene catalogue record and pLannotate feature annotations shown in this document.]
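Description:
XLone-BSD NFIL3 T2A Puro is a 7.7 kb all-in-one doxycycline-inducible (Tet-On 3G type) mammalian expression plasmid. It was derived from an XLone backbone by replacing the original eGFP reporter with an NFIL3-T2A-Puro cassette. In bacteria it is propagated through a high-copy ColE1/pUC-type origin and selected with ampicillin (AmpR, β-lactamase). Remnants of lacZα, the lac promoter/operator and other pUC/pBR322-derived fragments are backbone leftovers with no evident role in the design.

The plasmid carries two divergently oriented mammalian transcription units. In the forward direction, the TRE3GS promoter, a third-generation Tet-responsive promoter modified to remove binding sites for endogenous mammalian transcription factors, drives the human NFIL3 (E4BP4) coding sequence, a transcriptional regulator. According to the record, NFIL3 is joined to puromycin N-acetyltransferase through a T2A self-cleaving peptide. The T2A itself is not annotated in the feature table, but a short gap between the two coding sequences is consistent with it. An SV40 polyadenylation signal lies downstream of this unit.

On the opposite strand, an EF-1α core promoter constitutively expresses a reverse tetracycline transactivator (annotated as an rtTA3 fragment with VP16-derived minimal activation domains). This is followed by blasticidin S deaminase and a second SV40 poly(A) signal. How the transactivator and BSD coding sequences are linked is not annotated.

Blasticidin therefore selects cells carrying the construct regardless of induction. Doxycycline-bound transactivator switches on the TRE3GS promoter, producing NFIL3 and puromycin resistance together, so puromycin resistance is produced only alongside the induced transgene. The stated purpose is tunable and temporally controlled expression of NFIL3. The record does not describe any genomic integration elements or the intended cell types.
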