Addgene plasmid #140028: XLone-BSD NFIL3 T2A Puro
Purpose: Tunable and temporal expression control of NFIL3 and puro resistant gene
Depositing lab: Xiaoping Bao. Depositing organization: Purdue University.
Backbone
  Vector backbone: Addgene #96930
  Backbone size w/o insert (bp): 5607
  Total vector size (bp): 7688
  Modifications to backbone: eGFP switched to NFIL3-T2A-Puro
  Vector type: Mammalian Expression, Synthetic Biology
  Selectable markers: Puromycin, Blasticidin
Growth in bacteria
  Bacterial resistance: Ampicillin, 100 μg/mL
  Growth temperature: 37°C
  Growth strain: NEB Stable
  Copy number: High Copy
Gene/Insert
  Gene/Insert name: NFIL3 (alt name: E4BP4)
  Species: H. sapiens (human), Synthetic
  Insert size (bp): 1386
  Entrez Gene: NFIL3 (a.k.a. E4BP4, IL3BP1, NF-IL3A, NFIL3A)
  Promoter: TRE3G
  Tag / fusion protein: puromycin (C terminal on insert)
  Cloning method: Restriction Enzyme; 5′ cloning site KpnI (not destroyed); 3′ cloning site NheI or SpeI (not destroyed)
  Sequencing primers: 5′ M13 FWD; 3′ M13 RVS
Terms and licenses: Academic/Nonprofit Terms; Industry Terms: Not Available to Industry
How to cite: XLone-BSD NFIL3 T2A Puro was a gift from Xiaoping Bao (Addgene plasmid # 140028 ; http://n2t.net/addgene:140028 ; RRID:Addgene_140028)
